>Addgene plasmid #235761 | pYO764 | addgene full sequence | sequence record 472489 | Addgene NGS Result
TCGCGCGTTTCGGTGATGACGGTGAAAACCTCTGACACATGCAGCTCCCGGAGACGGTCACAGCTTGTCT
GTAAGCGGATGCCGGGAGCAGACAAGCCCGTCAGGGCGCGTCAGCGGGTGTTGGCGGGTGTCGGGGCTGG
CTTAACTATGCGGCATCAGAGCAGATTGTACTGAGAGTGCACCATACCACCTTTTCAATTCATCATTTTT
TTTTTATTCTTTTTTTTGATTTCGGTTTCCTTGAAATTTTTTTGATTCGGTAATCTCCGAACAGAAGGAA
GAACGAAGGAAGGAGCACAGACTTAGATTGGTATATATACGCATATGTAGTGTTGAAGAAACATGAAATT
GCCCAGTATTCTTAACCCAACTGCACAGAACAAAAACCTGCAGGAAACGAAGATAAATCATGTCGAAAGC
TACATATAAGGAACGTGCTGCTACTCATCCTAGTCCTGTTGCTGCCAAGCTATTTAATATCATGCACGAA
AAGCAAACAAACTTGTGTGCTTCATTGGATGTTCGTACCACCAAGGAATTACTGGAGTTAGTTGAAGCAT
TAGGTCCCAAAATTTGTTTACTAAAAACACATGTGGATATCTTGACTGATTTTTCCATGGAGGGCACAGT
TAAGCCGCTAAAGGCATTATCCGCCAAGTACAATTTTTTACTCTTCGAAGACAGAAAATTTGCTGACATT
GGTAATACAGTCAAATTGCAGTACTCTGCGGGTGTATACAGAATAGCAGAATGGGCAGACATTACGAATG
CACACGGTGTGGTGGGCCCAGGTATTGTTAGCGGTTTGAAGCAGGCGGCAGAAGAAGTAACAAAGGAACC
TAGAGGCCTTTTGATGTTAGCAGAATTGTCATGCAAGGGCTCCCTATCTACTGGAGAATATACTAAGGGT
ACTGTTGACATTGCGAAGAGCGACAAAGATTTTGTTATCGGCTTTATTGCTCAAAGAGACATGGGTGGAA
GAGATGAAGGTTACGATTGGTTGATTATGACACCCGGTGTGGGTTTAGATGACAAGGGAGACGCATTGGG
TCAACAGTATAGAACCGTGGATGATGTGGTCTCTACAGGATCTGACATTATTATTGTTGGAAGAGGACTA
TTTGCAAAGGGAAGGGATGCTAAGGTAGAGGGTGAACGTTACAGAAAAGCAGGCTGGGAAGCATATTTGA
GAAGATGCGGCCAGCAAAACTAAAAAACTGTATTATAAGTAAATGCATGTATACTAAACTCACAAATTAG
AGCTTCAATTTAATTATATCAGTTATTACCCTATGCGGTGTGAAATACCGCACAGATGCGTAAGGAGAAA
ATACCGCATCAGGAAATTGTAAGCGTTAATATTTTGTTAAAATTCGCGTTAAATTTTTGTTAAATCAGCT
CATTTTTTAACCAATAGGCCGAAATCGGCAAAATCCCTTATAAATCAAAAGAATAGACCGAGATAGGGT
[37 nt withheld, positions 1470-1506]
AAAGAACGTGGACTCCAACGTCAAAGG
[49 nt withheld, positions 1534-1582]
T
[91 nt withheld, positions 1584-1674]
G
[124 nt withheld, positions 1676-1799]
CCATTCGCCATTCAGGCTGCGCAACTGTTGGGAAGGGCGATCGGTGCGGGCCTCTTCGCTATTACGCCAG
CTGGCGAAAGGGGGATGTGCTGCAAGGCGATTAAGTTGGGTAACGCCAGGGTTTTCCCAGTCACGACGTT
GTAAAACGACGGCCAGTGAGCGCGCGTAATACGACTCACTATAGGGCGAATTGGGTACCGCGTTGTGAGA
GAGTGTGCTCCTTGGCTAGACACTTAGGTTCCTTGTTTAGTGACGCCGTTCAAACTGCATCCGTTCAATG
GTTCGAAAGAACTCTGGATGATTCTGCTATTAGAAGAATTTCTTTACCAAGTGCATTTTTAACCGCAGAT
ATTCTATTATCTACTTTGTTGAACATCTCATCCGGTTTAGTTGTGTATCCAAAGGTTATCGAAAGGAGAA
TTAAGGGTGAACTACCTTTTATGGCTACTGAAAATATCATCATGGCTATGGTAGAAAAGAATGCCTCCAG
ACAAGAAGTACATGAGCGTATTAGAGTGCTCTCTCATCAAGCCGCAGCAGTAGTCAAGGAAGAAGGTGGG
GAAAATGATTTAATTGAACGAGTAAAGAGGGATGAATTTTTCAAGCCTATCTGGGAAGAATTAGATTCTT
TACTGGAACCATCCACTTTTGTTGGTAGAGCTCCACAACAAGTTGAGAAATTTGTTCAAAAAGACGTTAA
CAATGCTTTACAACCTTTCCAAAAGTACCTAAACGATGAACAAGTCAAGTTAAATGTTTAGAAGCCTTTA
CATGTACAAATAATATGTTTATTACCCTATTATATGTTACTAATGAAAAAAATAACAATTCTTTATTTAT
GTACAATGCAAGTAGAATTCCCTAAATAGAAGTTAACTATTTTTATTTTACTGGGATATATTTTTCATCT
TCTTCCTTCATACTCCTTTCATTTTTCTTGTTTTTTTGGCTTACGGATTTTGGCAATGTTTATACTTTAG
AAAAAAAGGAAACTCATAATGCTGGCATACTTGAAAAACCATACGGAAAGATCGTAGTTTATTTTTGTAA
TAAGACACTGAAGTCAGCTGTTTGAAAGAGTATATTGAATTGATGGTTTTACCTATTAGGGATAGTAATC
ATAATTTAAAAATGTTTCATGGGCATGAAACGGTTCTTACTCAGTCGAAGACAGAGACACCTTCGTATGA
TTTGCTTTCACAATATAAGTCTCTTTAGAGCTAATGGTGACTCCAAATTGATCAAGGAATATGGTGATGG
ATTTATACCATGTTTCTTTATCTTGGAATCCATAAGAGGGGAGCTGCTTTATGTGAGCGAGGTACAATCA
GGTTCTTTGCGTAAACTCTCTTTTCAGGAATTACCAAAACTAACTGGTGCATCTACTATGATTGTCCTAA
AATTGGTAGGACTAGTTCCGAGTGATATTTTGTGTACCATAAGTTCAGATAAAAATGGTATCATTGACGA
TAAATGGTGCGTTTTATGTACCTACACGATAGATCTTAACAAGTTACAACCCATAAATGAAGACACAGTT
CTAATTACAGGCACCAACGCACCAGTACTTGATTTAATAGATGGATCCTACACATTGGCTGCAGAAAAAA
TTAAGCCACTAAAGGGCCTTGTTAGTTCTCACAAAAGGAATATAAGTCAAGTCAAGATCAAATTTTCATT
GGCATATAGCTCTTTACTAAAATTAAACAAACTATTGGAGTATTCTTCCCAAGTCCATGAGGAAATCAAT
GAAATTTCCAGCAAAATAGAAGATGACTTTTTGTCACTCAAGAATCAAAATCATTGGTATATGAGAACAG
TACAGAAGTCCATAGAAACGCTAGAAAAGGAAGTCCTACAAAGGAAAAAAAGCAAGAAAAATATAGAAAT
GGCGCAACTCGAGAGTAATGATACTATCAACCATTCTAAAACAGAACTGTCTCTGATGTCGCAGGACGAG
TCTATAAATGATGACTATGGAAGCATATATTCTAGATTTGTGCAAATAAAAGATAGGTTGGACCAACTGA
GGTTTAAGAAACTGTATCAGCTGATAGGGATCTTCCATTCAACGGATTTATTTAATTCAGATAGAGGCTA
TATTTACTTTGAAAAACCTTCTAGCGTAAATGATGTTATTAATAGGCTCAAGCTAAAACCTTTGAATATA
GAGATATTACTTAGACAAGCCGGCGAATCCACAAAGCACAGAGAATATGTAAACAGCCAGTTGGGTTATT
ACCTTTTATTTCTCCATTTGACAGCCATCCAAATTTTCAAGGCTCCTTTACCCTATAGACTAATGTATTA
TGGTAGTACATCAGTGATCGACAGTCAATATCCGTTGTATTTCACTGATCAAATGATTTCTAAGCATCAA
GCAAAGCTGATTAAAGCCATACATTATTTTAATGCTGATATATTGCAATTTAAACAGATTCTGGAGAATT
ACCGTCCAACAGTCGAGGTGAGCAAGGGCGAGGAGCTGTTCACCGGGGTGGTGCCCATCCTGGTCGAGCT
GGACGGCGACGTAAACGGCCACAAGTTCAGCGTGTCCGGCGAGGGCGAGGGCGATGCCACCTACGGCAAG
CTGACCCTGAAGTTCATCTGCACCACCGGCAAGCTGCCCGTGCCCTGGCCCACCCTCGTGACCACCCTGA
CCTACGGCGTGCAGTGCTTCAGCCGCTACCCCGACCACATGAAGCAGCACGACTTCTTCAAGTCCGCCAT
GCCCGAAGGCTACGTCCAGGAGCGCACCATCTTCTTCAAGGACGACGGCAACTACAAGACCCGCGCCGAG
GTGAAGTTCGAGGGCGACACCCTGGTGAACCGCATCGAGCTGAAGGGCATCGACTTCAAGGAGGACGGCA
ACATCCTGGGGCACAAGCTGGAGTACAACTACAACAGCCACAACGTCTATATCATGGCCGACAAGCAGAA
GAACGGCATCAAGGTGAACTTCAAGATCCGCCACAACATCGAGGACGGCAGCGTGCAGCTCGCCGACCAC
TACCAGCAGAACACCCCCATCGGCGACGGCCCCGTGCTGCTGCCCGACAACCACTACCTGAGCACCCAGT
CCGCCCTGAGCAAAGACCCCAACGAGAAGCGCGATCACATGGTCCTGCTGGAGTTCGTGACCGCCGCCGG
GATCACTCTCGGCATGGACGAGCTGTACAAGTAAGAGCTCGCGAATTTCTTATGATTTATGATTTTTATT
ATTAAATAAGTTATAAAAAAAATAAGTGTATACAAATTTTAAAGTGACTCTTAGGTTTTAAAACGAAAAT
TCTTATTCTTGAGTAACTCTTTCCTGTAGGTCAGGTTGCTTTCTCAGGTATAGCATGAGGTCGCTCTTAT
TGACCACACCTCTACCGGCAGCGGCCGCCACCGCGGTGGAGCTCCAGCTTTTGTTCCCTTTAGTGAGGGT
TAATTGCGCGCTTGGCGTAATCATGGTCATAGCTGTTTCCTGTGTGAAATTGTTATCCGCTCACAATTCC
ACACAACATACGAGCCGGAAGCATAAAGTGTAAAGCCTGGGGTGCCTAATGAGTGAGCTAACTCACATTA
ATTGCGTTGCGCTCACTGCCCGCTTTCCAGTCGGGAAACCTGTCGTGCCAGCTGCATTAATGAATCGGCC
AACGCGCGGGGAGAGGCGGTTTGCGTATTGGGCGCTCTTCCGCTTCCTCGCTCACTGACTCGCTGCGCTC
GGTCGTTCGGCTGCGGCGAGCGGTATCAGCTCACTCAAAGGCGGTAATACGGTTATCCACAGAATCAGGG
GATAACGCAGGAAAGAACATGTGAGCAAAAGGCCAGCAAAAGGCCAGGAACCGTAAAAAGGCCGCGTTGC
TGGCGTTTTTCCATAGGCTCCGCCCCCCTGACGAGCATCACAAAAATCGACGCTCAAGTCAGAGGTGGCG
AAACCCGACAGGACTATAAAGATACCAGGCGTTTCCCCCTGGAAGCTCCCTCGTGCGCTCTCCTGTTCCG
ACCCTGCCGCTTACCGGATACCTGTCCGCCTTTCTCCCTTCGGGAAGCGTGGCGCTTTCTCATAGCTCAC
GCTGTAGGTATCTCAGTTCGGTGTAGGTCGTTCGCTCCAAGCTGGGCTGTGTGCACGAACCCCCCGTTCA
GCCCGACCGCTGCGCCTTATCCGGTAACTATCGTCTTGAGTCCAACCCGGTAAGACACGACTTATCGCCA
CTGGCAGCAGCCACTGGTAACAGGATTAGCAGAGCGAGGTATGTAGGCGGTGCTACAGAGTTCTTGAAGT
GGTGGCCTAACTACGGCTACACTAGAAGAACAGTATTTGGTATCTGCGCTCTGCTGAAGCCAGTTACCTT
CGGAAAAAGAGTTGGTAGCTCTTGATCCGGCAAACAAACCACCGCTGGTAGCGGTGGTTTTTTTGTTTGC
AAGCAGCAGATTACGCGCAGAAAAAAAGGATCTCAAGAAGATCCTTTGATCTTTTCTACGGGGTCTGACG
CTCAGTGGAACGAAAACTCACGTTAAGGGATTTTGGTCATGAGATTATCAAAAAGGATCTTCACCTAGAT
CCTTTTAAATTAAAAATGAAGTTTTAAATCAATCTAAAGTATATATGAGTAAACTTGGTCTGACAGTTAC
CAATGCTTAATCAGTGAGGCACCTATCTCAGCGATCTGTCTATTTCGTTCATCCATAGTTGCCTGACTCC
CCGTCGTGTAGATAACTACGATACGGGAGGGCTTACCATCTGGCCCCAGTGCTGCAATGATACCGCGAGA
CCCACGCTCACCGGCTCCAGATTTATCAGCAATAAACCAGCCAGCCGGAAGGGCCGAGCGCAGAAGTGGT
CCTGCAACTTTATCCGCCTCCATCCAGTCTATTAATTGTTGCCGGGAAGCTAGAGTAAGTAGTTCGCCAG
TTAATAGTTTGCGCAACGTTGTTGCCATTGCTACAGGCATCGTGGTGTCACGCTCGTCGTTTGGTATGGC
TTCATTCAGCTCCGGTTCCCAACGATCAAGGCGAGTTACATGATCCCCCATGTTGTGCAAAAAAGCGGTT
AGCTCCTTCGGTCCTCCGATCGTTGTCAGAAGTAAGTTGGCCGCAGTGTTATCACTCATGGTTATGGCAG
CACTGCATAATTCTCTTACTGTCATGCCATCCGTAAGATGCTTTTCTGTGACTGGTGAGTACTCAACCAA
GTCATTCTGAGAATAGTGTATGCGGCGACCGAGTTGCTCTTGCCCGGCGTCAATACGGGATAATACCGCG
CCACATAGCAGAACTTTAAAAGTGCTCATCATTGGAAAACGTTCTTCGGGGCGAAAACTCTCAAGGATCT
TACCGCTGTTGAGATCCAGTTCGATGTAACCCACTCGTGCACCCAACTGATCTTCAGCATCTTTTACTTT
CACCAGCGTTTCTGGGTGAGCAAAAACAGGAAGGCAAAATGCCGCAAAAAAGGGAATAAGGGCGACACGG
AAATGTTGAATACTCATACTCTTCCTTTTTCAATATTATTGAAGCATTTATCAGGGTTATTGTCTCATGA
GCGGATACATATTTGAATGTATTTAGAAAAATAAACAAATAGGGGTTCCGCGCACATTTCCCCGAAAAGT
GCCACCTGGGTCCTTTTCATCACGTGCTATAAAAATAATTATAATTTAAATTTTTTAATATAAATATATA
AATTAAAAATAGAAAGTAAAAAAAGAAATTAAAGAAAAAATAGTTTTTGTTTTCCGAAGATGTAAAAGAC
TCTAGGGGGATCGCCAACAAATACTACCTTTTATCTTGCTCTTCCTGCTCTCAGGTATTAATGCCGAATT
GTTTCATCTTGTCTGTGTAGAAGACCACACACGAAAATCCTGTGATTTTACATTTTACTTATCGTTAATC
GAATGTATATCTATTTAATCTGCTTTTCTTGTCTAATAAATATATATGTAAAGTACGCTTTTTGTTGAAA
TTTTTTAAACCTTTGTTTATTTTTTTTTCTTCATTCCGTAACTCTTCTACCTTCTTTATTTACTTTCTAA
AATCCAAATACAAAACATAAAAATAAATAAACACAGAGTAAATTCCCAAATTATTCCATCATTAAAAGAT
ACGAGGCGCGTGTAAGTTACAGGCAAGCGATCCGTCTAAGAAACCATTATTATCATGACATTAACCTATA
AAAATAGGCGTATCACGAGGCCCTTTCGTC
Features (pLannotate 1.2.2; 22 found; start..end, strand, type, name):
    137..186     +  misc_feature   bom (fragment): basis of mobility region from pBR322
    194..409     +  promoter       URA3 promoter: S. cerevisiae URA3
    410..1213    +  CDS            URA3: orotidine-5'-phosphate decarboxylase, required for uracil biosynthesis; S. cerevisiae URA3; yeast auxotrophic marker, counterselectable with 5-fluoroorotic acid (5-FOA)
   1292..1343    +  misc_feature   bom (fragment): basis of mobility region from pBR322
   1371..1799    -  rep_origin     f1 ori (sequence partly withheld): f1 bacteriophage origin of replication; arrow indicates direction of (+) strand synthesis
   1803..1958    -  CDS            lacZα (fragment): LacZα fragment of β-galactosidase; lacZ fragment
   1966..1984    +  promoter       T7 promoter: promoter for bacteriophage T7 RNA polymerase
   2000..2557    +  CDS            ADE13 (fragment): PUR8_YEAST - Experimental evidence at protein level: Swiss-Prot protein existence level 1. From Saccharomyces cerevisiae (strain ATCC 204508 / S288c) (Baker's yeast).
   2944..4260    +  CDS            VPS38: VPS38_YEAST - Also known as VPL17. Experimental evidence at protein level: Swiss-Prot protein existence level 1. Involved in endosome-to-Golgi retrograde transport as part of the VPS34 PI3-kinase complex II. This complex is required for the endosome-to-Golgi retrieval of PEP1 and KEX2, and the recruitment of VPS5 and VPS7, two components of the retromer complex, to endosomal membranes (probably through generating a specific pool of phosphatidylinositol 3-phosphate allowing the recruitment of the retromer complex proteins to the endosome). Mediates the interaction between VPS30 and the VPS34-VP
   4266..4983    +  CDS            EGFP (fragment): the original enhanced GFP (Yang et al., 1996) mammalian codon-optimized
   4990..5177    +  terminator     ADH1 terminator: S. cerevisiae ADH1; transcription terminator for the S. cerevisiae alcohol dehydrogenase 1 (ADH1) gene
   5179..5203    -  misc_feature   MCS (fragment): pBluescript multiple cloning site
   5216..5234    -  promoter       T3 promoter: promoter for bacteriophage T3 RNA polymerase
   5279..5295    -  protein_bind   lac operator: The lac repressor binds to the lac operator to inhibit transcription in E. coli. This inhibition can be relieved by adding lactose or isopropyl-β-D-thiogalactopyranoside (IPTG). lac repressor encoded by lacI
   5303..5333    -  promoter       lac promoter: promoter for the E. coli lac operon
   5348..5369    -  protein_bind   CAP binding site: CAP binding activates transcription in the presence of cAMP. E. coli catabolite activator protein
   5382..5474    -  CDS            lacI (fragment): lac repressor; lacI; The lac repressor binds to the lac operator to inhibit transcription in E. coli. This inhibition can be relieved by adding lactose or isopropyl-β-D-thiogalactopyranoside (IPTG).
   5657..6245    -  rep_origin     ori: high-copy-number ColE1/pMB1/pBR322/pUC origin of replication
   6416..7276    -  CDS            AmpR: β-lactamase; bla; confers resistance to ampicillin, carbenicillin, and related antibiotics
   7277..7381    -  promoter       AmpR promoter: bla
   7418..7921    +  misc_feature   CEN/ARS: S. cerevisiae CEN6 centromere fused to an autonomously replicating sequence
   7989..35      +  CDS            rop (fragment) (across the origin): Rop protein, which maintains plasmids at low copy number; rop
