[The description below was written by a language model from this plasmid's Addgene catalogue record and pLannotate feature annotations shown in this document.]
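Description:
pYO764 is a yeast expression plasmid built on the pRS416 backbone, a centromeric E. coli–S. cerevisiae shuttle vector of about 8 kb. In bacteria it replicates from a high-copy ColE1/pUC-type origin and is selected with ampicillin through the β-lactamase gene. In yeast it is maintained by a CEN6/ARS element, which keeps it at low, stable copy number. Yeast selection uses the URA3 auxotrophic marker, which complements uracil auxotrophy and can be counterselected with 5-fluoroorotic acid. The backbone also retains the usual pBluescript-derived parts: an f1 origin, T7 and T3 promoters flanking the cloning region, and remnants of the lacZα/lac promoter cassette, which the insert interrupts.

The payload is the S. cerevisiae VPS38 open reading frame fused at its C terminus to EGFP and followed by the ADH1 transcription terminator. Expression is driven by the native VPS38 promoter, carried on a genomic fragment upstream of the coding sequence. The annotated partial ADE13 coding sequence at the start of the insert appears to be neighbouring genomic sequence brought along with that promoter region rather than an intended expression unit. Vps38 is a subunit of the endosomal Vps34 phosphatidylinositol 3-kinase complex II, which functions in endosome-to-Golgi retrograde transport and in recruiting retromer to endosomal membranes.

Combining the native promoter with a centromeric vector should give near-physiological levels of the fluorescent fusion. This makes the plasmid suitable for imaging Vps38 localisation in live yeast and for complementation-type experiments on Vps34 complex function. The exact restriction sites used for cloning are not recorded.
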