Addgene plasmid #235761: pYO764
Purpose: Expression of ScVPS38-EGFP under its own promoter
Depositing lab: Roger Williams. Depositing organization: MRC Laboratory of Molecular Biology. Publication: Structure and flexibility of the endosomal Vps34 complex reveals the basis of its function on membranes. Rostislavleva K, Soler N, Ohashi Y, Zhang L, Pardon E, Burke JE, Masson GR, Johnson C, Steyaert J, Ktistakis NT, Williams RL. Science. 2015 Oct 9;350(6257):aac7365. doi: 10.1126/science.aac7365. PubMed 26450213.
Backbone
  Vector backbone: pRS416
  Vector type: Yeast Expression
Growth in bacteria
  Bacterial resistance: Ampicillin, 100 μg/mL
  Growth temperature: 37°C
  Growth strain: DH5alpha
  Copy number: High Copy
Gene/Insert
  Gene/Insert name: VPS38
  Species: S. cerevisiae (budding yeast)
  Promoter: ScVPS38 promoter
  Tag / fusion protein: EGFP (C terminal on insert)
  Cloning method: Restriction Enzyme; 5′ cloning site Unknown (unknown if destroyed)
Terms and licenses: Academic/Nonprofit Terms; Industry Terms: Not Available to Industry
How to cite: pYO764 was a gift from Roger Williams (Addgene plasmid # 235761 ; http://n2t.net/addgene:235761 ; RRID:Addgene_235761)
